Addgene plasmid #130072: pRDAX-142 C-Tag GFP[2] L20 GCNZipper EBPF2
Purpose: PPI (BiFC/TriFC) assay vector
Depositing lab: Gary Lewin. Depositing organization: Max-Delbrueck-Centrum fuer Molekulare Medizin (MDC).
Backbone
  Vector backbone: custom built
  Vector type: Mammalian Expression
Growth in bacteria
  Bacterial resistance: Ampicillin, 100 μg/mL
  Growth temperature: 37°C
  Growth strain: DH5alpha
  Copy number: High Copy
Gene/Insert
  Gene/Insert name: GCN Zipper
  Species: M. musculus (mouse)
  Cloning method: Restriction Enzyme; 5′ cloning site unknown (unknown if destroyed); 3′ cloning site unknown (unknown if destroyed)
Terms and licenses: Academic/Nonprofit Terms; Industry Terms: Not Available to Industry
How to cite: pRDAX-142 C-Tag GFP[2] L20 GCNZipper EBPF2 was a gift from Gary Lewin (Addgene plasmid # 130072 ; http://n2t.net/addgene:130072 ; RRID:Addgene_130072)
