[The description below was written by a language model from this plasmid's Addgene catalogue record and pLannotate feature annotations shown in this document.]
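Description:
pRDAX-142 C-Tag GFP[2] L20 GCNZipper EBPF2 is a custom-built mammalian expression plasmid of about 6.1 kb, intended as a vector for protein–protein interaction assays based on bimolecular or trimolecular fluorescence complementation (BiFC/TriFC). In bacteria it is maintained through a high-copy ColE1/pUC-type origin and selected with ampicillin via the β-lactamase gene and its native promoter.

The expression unit is driven by the human CMV immediate-early enhancer and promoter, followed by a chimeric β-globin/immunoglobulin intron that promotes efficient processing of the transcript. The first open reading frame contains a fragment annotated as yeast GCN4, consistent with the GCN leucine zipper named as the insert. The catalogue lists mouse as the species, whereas the sequence annotation matches the Saccharomyces cerevisiae protein. The plasmid name implies that the zipper carries a C-terminal split-GFP fragment ("GFP[2]") joined through a linker ("L20"). The automated annotation does not mark either element, though an unannotated stretch lies between the zipper and the next feature.

Downstream, an EMCV IRES allows cap-independent translation of EBFP2 from the same transcript, so blue fluorescence marks transfected cells independently of any complementation signal. A second chimeric intron, a WPRE and the bovine growth hormone polyadenylation signal follow, enhancing transcript stability and termination. A T3 promoter, a β-globin coding fragment and a rabbit β-globin poly(A) signal are also annotated downstream.

Because a leucine zipper self-associates, the construct plausibly serves as a dimerising partner or positive control in complementation assays, although the record does not state this explicitly.
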