Features (pLannotate 1.2.2; 16 found; start..end, strand, type, name):
    155..532     +  enhancer       CMV enhancer: human cytomegalovirus immediate early enhancer
    534..733     +  promoter       CMV promoter: human cytomegalovirus (CMV) immediate early promoter
    872..1004    +  intron         chimeric intron: chimera between introns from human β-globin and immunoglobulin heavy chain genes
   1028..1168    +  CDS            GCN4 (fragment): GCN4_YEAST - Also known as AAS101 From Saccharomyces cerevisiae (strain ATCC 204508 / S288c) (Baker's yeast).
   1308..1894    +  misc_feature   IRES2: internal ribosome entry site (IRES) of the encephalomyocarditis virus (EMCV)
   1895..2614    +  CDS            EBFP2: enhanced blue variant of GFP (Ai et al., 2007) mammalian codon-optimized
   2660..2792    +  intron         chimeric intron: chimera between introns from human β-globin and immunoglobulin heavy chain genes
   2801..3389    +  misc_feature   WPRE: woodchuck hepatitis virus posttranscriptional regulatory element
   3393..3409    +  misc_feature   MCS (fragment): pUC18/19 multiple cloning site
   3422..3533    +  polyA_signal   bGH poly(A) signal: bovine growth hormone polyadenylation signal
   3629..3647    -  promoter       T3 promoter: promoter for bacteriophage T3 RNA polymerase
   3706..3780    +  CDS            HBB (fragment): HBB_PONPY - Experimental evidence at transcript level: Swiss-Prot protein existence level 2. Involved in oxygen transport from the lung to the various peripheral tissues. From Pongo pygmaeus (Bornean orangutan).
   3851..3906    +  polyA_signal   β-globin poly(A) signal: rabbit β-globin polyadenylation signal (Gil and Proudfoot, 1987)
   4285..4873    -  rep_origin     ori: high-copy-number ColE1/pMB1/pBR322/pUC origin of replication
   5044..5904    -  CDS            AmpR: β-lactamase; bla; confers resistance to ampicillin, carbenicillin, and related antibiotics
   5905..6009    -  promoter       AmpR promoter: bla
>Addgene plasmid #130072 | pRDAX-142 C-Tag GFP[2] L20 GCNZipper EBPF2 | addgene full sequence | sequence record 270592 | Addgene NGS Result
GCCTGCCTCCAGGCCTCAATATTGGCCATTAGCCATATTATTCATTGGTTATATAGCATAAATCAATATT
GGCTATTGGCCATTGCATACGTTGTATCTATATCATAATATGTACATTTATATTGGCTCATGTCCAATAT
GACCGCCATGTTGGCATTGATTATTGACTAGTTATTAATAGTAATCAATTACGGGGTCATTAGTTCATAG
CCCATATATGGAGTTCCGCGTTACATAACTTACGGTAAATGGCCCGCCTGGCTGACCGCCCAACGACCCC
CGCCCATTGACGTCAATAATGACGTATGTTCCCATAGTAACGCCAATAGGGACTTTCCATTGACGTCAAT
GGGTGGAGTATTTACGGTAAACTGCCCACTTGGCAGTACATCAAGTGTATCATATGCCAAGTCCGCCCCC
TATTGACGTCAATGACGGTAAATGGCCCGCCTGGCATTATGCCCAGTACATGACCTTACGGGACTTTCCT
ACTTGGCAGTACATCTACGTATTAGTCATCGCTATTACCATGGTGATGCGGTTTTGGCAGTACACCAATG
GGCGTGGATAGCGGTTTGACTCACGGGGATTTCCAAGTCTCCACCCCATTGACGTCAATGGGAGTTTGTT
TTGGCACCAAAATCAACGGGACTTTCCAAAATGTCGTAATAACCCCGCCCCGTTGACGCAAATGGGCGGT
AGGCGTGTACGGTGGGAGGTCTATATAAGCAGAGCTCGTTTAGTGAACCGTCAGATCACTAGAAGCTTTA
TTGCGGTAGTTTATCACAGTTAAATTGCTAACGCAGTCAGTGCTTCTGACACAACAGTCTCGAACTTAAG
CTGCAGAAGTTGGTCGTGAGGCACTGGGCAGGTAAGTATCAAGGTTACAAGACAGGTTTAAGGAGACCAA
TAGAAACTGGGCTTGTCGAGACAGAGAAGACTCTTGCGTTTCTGATAGGCACCTATTGGTCTTACTGACA
TCCACTTTGCCTTTCTCTCCACAGGTGTCCACTCCCAGGCCACCATGAACACTGAAGCCGCCAGGCGTTC
TCGTGCGAGAAAGTTGCAAAGAATGAAACAACTTGAAGACAAGGTTGAAGAATTGCTTTCGAAAAATTAT
CACTTGGAAAATGAGGTTGCCAGATTAAAGAAATTAGTTGGCGAACGCGGGAGTCCTGGCGGTGGATCCG
GAGGCTCTGGGAGCTCTGCCAGCGGTGGCAGCACCTCCGAAAAGAGGGACCACATGGTGCTGCTCGAGTA
CGTCACAGCAGCTGGCATCACCGATGCCAGCTAAGAATTCAGATCCGCCCCTCTCCCTCCCCCCCCCCTA
ACGTTACTGGCCGAAGCCGCTTGGAATAAGGCCGGTGTGCGTTTGTCTATATGTTATTTTCCACCATATT
GCCGTCTTTTGGCAATGTGAGGGCCCGGAAACCTGGCCCTGTCTTCTTGACGAGCATTCCTAGGGGTCTT
TCCCCTCTCGCCAAAGGAATGCAAGGTCTGTTGAATGTCGTGAAGGAAGCAGTTCCTCTGGTAGCTTCTT
GAAGACAAACAACGTCTGTAGCGACCCTTTGCAGGCAGCGGAACCCCCCACCTGGCGACAGGTGCCTCTG
CGGCCAAAAGCCACGTGTATAAGATACACCTGCAAAGGCGGCACAACCCCAGTGCCACGTTGTGAGTTGG
ATAGTTGTGGAAAGAGTCAAATGGCTCTCCTCAAGCGTATTCAACAAGGGGCTGAAGGATGCCCAGAAGG
TACCCCATTGTATGGGATCTGATCTGGGGCCTCGGTACACATGCTTTACATGTGTTTAGTCGAGGTTAAA
AAAACGTCTAGGCCCCCCGAACCACGGGGACGTGGTTTTCCTTTGAAAAACACGATGATAATATGGCCAC
AACCATGGTGAGCAAGGGCGAGGAGCTGTTCACCGGGGTGGTGCCCATCCTGGTCGAGCTGGACGGCGAC
GTAAACGGCCACAAGTTCAGCGTGAGGGGCGAGGGCGAGGGCGATGCCACCAACGGCAAGCTGACCCTGA
AGTTCATCTGCACCACCGGCAAGCTGCCCGTGCCCTGGCCCACCCTCGTGACCACCCTGAGCCACGGCGT
GCAGTGCTTCGCCCGCTACCCCGACCACATGAAGCAGCACGACTTCTTCAAGTCCGCCATGCCCGAAGGC
TACGTCCAGGAGCGCACCATCTTCTTCAAGGACGACGGCACCTACAAGACCCGCGCCGAGGTGAAGTTCG
AGGGCGACACCCTGGTGAACCGCATCGAGCTGAAGGGCGTCGACTTCAAGGAGGACGGCAACATCCTGGG
GCACAAGCTGGAGTACAACTTCAACAGCCACAACATCTATATCATGGCCGTCAAGCAGAAGAACGGCATC
AAGGTGAACTTCAAGATCCGCCACAACGTGGAGGACGGCAGCGTGCAGCTCGCCGACCACTACCAGCAGA
ACACCCCCATCGGCGACGGCCCCGTGCTGCTGCCCGACAGCCACTACCTGAGCACCCAGTCCGTGCTGAG
CAAAGACCCCAACGAGAAGCGCGATCACATGGTCCTGCTGGAGTTCCGCACCGCCGCCGGGATCACTCTC
GGCATGGACGAGCTGTACAAGTAAACCGGTGCTCGAGGTACCGATGAATAGCTAAGGTCGAGGCCGCAGG
TAAGTATCAAGGTTACAAGACAGGTTTAAGGAGACCAATAGAAACTGGGCTTGTCGAGACAGAGAAGACT
CTTGCGTTTCTGATAGGCACCTATTGGTCTTACTGACATCCACTTTGCCTTTCTCTCCACAGGTGTCGAC
AATCAACCTCTGGATTACAAAATTTGTGAAAGATTGACTGGTATTCTTAACTATGTTGCTCCTTTTACGC
TATGTGGATACGCTGCTTTAATGCCTTTGTATCATGCTATTGCTTCCCGTATGGCTTTCATTTTCTCCTC
CTTGTATAAATCCTGGTTGCTGTCTCTTTATGAGGAGTTGTGGCCCGTTGTCAGGCAACGTGGCGTGGTG
TGCACTGTGTTTGCTGACGCAACCCCCACTGGTTGGGGCATTGCCACCACCTGTCAGCTCCTTTCCGGGA
CTTTCGCTTTCCCCCTCCCTATTGCCACGGCGGAACTCATCGCCGCCTGCCTTGCCCGCTGCTGGACAGG
GGCTCGGCTGTTGGGCACTGACAATTCCGTGGTGTTGTCGGGGAAGCTGACGTCCTTTCCATGGCTGCTC
GCCTGTGTTGCCACCTGGATTCTGCGCGGGACGTCCTTCTGCTACGTCCCTTCGGCCCTCAATCCAGCGG
ACCTTCCTTCCCGCGGCCTGCTGCCGGCTCTGCGGCCTCTTCCGCGTCTTCGCCTTCGCCCTCAGACGAG
TCGGATCTCCCTTTGGGCCGCCTCCCCGCCTGGAATTCGAGCTCGGTACGATCAGCCTCGACTGTGCCTT
CTAGTTGCCAGCCATCTGTTGTTTGCCCCTCCCCCGTGCCTTCCTTGACCCTGGAAGGTGCCACTCCCAC
TGTCCTTTCCTAATAAAATGAGGAAATTGCATCGCATTGTCTGAGTAGGTGTCATTCTATTCTGGGGGGT
GGGGTGGGGCAGGACAGCAAGGGGGAGGATTGGGAAGACAATAGCCCAGCTTTTGTTCCCTTTAGTGAGG
GTTAATTGCGCGCTTGGCGTAATCATGGTCATAGCTGTTTCCTGTGTGAAATTGTTATCCGCTAATTCAC
TCCTCAGGTGCAGGCTGCCTATCAGAAGGTGGTGGCTGGTGTGGCCAATGCCCTGGCTCACAAATACCAC
TGAGATCTTTTTCCCTCTGCCAAAAATTATGGGGACATCATGAAGCCCCTTGAGCATCTGACTTCTGGCT
AATAAAGGAAATTTATTTTCATTGCAATAGTGTGTTGGAATTTTTTGTGTCTCTCACTCGGAAGGACATA
TGGGAGGGCAAATCATTTAAAACATCAGAATGAGTATTTGGTTTAGAGTTTGGCAACATATGCCCATATG
CTGGCTGCCATGAACAAAGGTTGGCTATAAAGAGGTCATCAGTATATGAAACAGCCCCCTGCTGTCCATT
CCTTATTCCATAGAAAAGCCTTGACTTGAGGTTAGATTTTTTTTATATTTTGTTTTGTGTTATTTTTTTC
TTTAACATCCCTAAAATTTTCCTTACATGTTTTACTAGCCAGATTTTTCCTCCTCTCCTGACTACTCCCA
GTCATAGCTGTCCCTCTTCTCTTATGGAGATCGGCCGGCCGCCGGCGTCGACGCGCGCGGCCGCGGCGCG
CCGTTGCTGGCGTTTTTCCATAGGCTCCGCCCCCCTGACGAGCATCACAAAAATCGACGCTCAAGTCAGA
GGTGGCGAAACCCGACAGGACTATAAAGATACCAGGCGTTTCCCCCTGGAAGCTCCCTCGTGCGCTCTCC
TGTTCCGACCCTGCCGCTTACCGGATACCTGTCCGCCTTTCTCCCTTCGGGAAGCGTGGCGCTTTCTCAT
AGCTCACGCTGTAGGTATCTCAGTTCGGTGTAGGTCGTTCGCTCCAAGCTGGGCTGTGTGCACGAACCCC
CCGTTCAGCCCGACCGCTGCGCCTTATCCGGTAACTATCGTCTTGAGTCCAACCCGGTAAGACACGACTT
ATCGCCACTGGCAGCAGCCACTGGTAACAGGATTAGCAGAGCGAGGTATGTAGGCGGTGCTACAGAGTTC
TTGAAGTGGTGGCCTAACTACGGCTACACTAGAAGAACAGTATTTGGTATCTGCGCTCTGCTGAAGCCAG
TTACCTTCGGAAAAAGAGTTGGTAGCTCTTGATCCGGCAAACAAACCACCGCTGGTAGCGGTGGTTTTTT
TGTTTGCAAGCAGCAGATTACGCGCAGAAAAAAAGGATCTCAAGAAGATCCTTTGATCTTTTCTACGGGG
TCTGACGCTCAGTGGAACGAAAACTCACGTTAAGGGATTTTGGTCATGAGATTATCAAAAAGGATCTTCA
CCTAGATCCTTTTAAATTAAAAATGAAGTTTTAAATCAATCTAAAGTATATATGAGTAAACTTGGTCTGA
CAGTTACCAATGCTTAATCAGTGAGGCACCTATCTCAGCGATCTGTCTATTTCGTTCATCCATAGTTGCC
TGACTCCCCGTCGTGTAGATAACTACGATACGGGAGGGCTTACCATCTGGCCCCAGTGCTGCAATGATAC
CGCGAGACCCACGCTCACCGGCTCCAGATTTATCAGCAATAAACCAGCCAGCCGGAAGGGCCGAGCGCAG
AAGTGGTCCTGCAACTTTATCCGCCTCCATCCAGTCTATTAATTGTTGCCGGGAAGCTAGAGTAAGTAGT
TCGCCAGTTAATAGTTTGCGCAACGTTGTTGCCATTGCTACAGGCATCGTGGTGTCACGCTCGTCGTTTG
GTATGGCTTCATTCAGCTCCGGTTCCCAACGATCAAGGCGAGTTACATGATCCCCCATGTTGTGCAAAAA
AGCGGTTAGCTCCTTCGGTCCTCCGATCGTTGTCAGAAGTAAGTTGGCCGCAGTGTTATCACTCATGGTT
ATGGCAGCACTGCATAATTCTCTTACTGTCATGCCATCCGTAAGATGCTTTTCTGTGACTGGTGAGTACT
CAACCAAGTCATTCTGAGAATAGTGTATGCGGCGACCGAGTTGCTCTTGCCCGGCGTCAATACGGGATAA
TACCGCGCCACATAGCAGAACTTTAAAAGTGCTCATCATTGGAAAACGTTCTTCGGGGCGAAAACTCTCA
AGGATCTTACCGCTGTTGAGATCCAGTTCGATGTAACCCACTCGTGCACCCAACTGATCTTCAGCATCTT
TTACTTTCACCAGCGTTTCTGGGTGAGCAAAAACAGGAAGGCAAAATGCCGCAAAAAAGGGAATAAGGGC
GACACGGAAATGTTGAATACTCATACTCTTCCTTTTTCAATATTATTGAAGCATTTATCAGGGTTATTGT
CTCATGAGCGGATACATATTTGAATGTATTTAGAAAAATAAACAAATAGGGGTTCCGCGCACATTTCCCC
GAAAAGTGCCACCTGACGTCTAAGAAACCATTATTATCATGACATTAACCTATAAAAATAGGCGTATCAC
GAGGCCCTTTCGTCTACGCGCGCGCCGGCGGCGCGCCGTCGACGGCCGGCCGCGGCCGC
